>Addgene plasmid #235955 | pME_G_0_6_027_3C7SF | addgene full sequence | sequence record 471522 | Addgene NGS Result
CTGCCACTCGTCGCAGTACTGTTGTAATTCATTAAGCATTCTGCCGACATGGAAGCCATCACAAACGGCA
TGATGAACCTGAATCGCCAGCGGCATCAGCACCTTGTCGCCTTGCGTATAATATTTGCCCATGGTGAAAA
CGGGGGCGAAGAAGTTGTCCATATTGGCCACGTTTAAATCAAAACTGGTGAAACTCACCCAGGGATTGGC
TGATACGAAAAACATATTCTCAATAAACCCTTTAGGGAAATAGGCCAGGTTTTCACCGTAACACGCCACA
TCTTGCGAATATATGTGTAGAAACTGCCGGAAATCGTCGTGGTATTCACTCCAGAGTGATGAAAACGTTT
CAGTTTGCTCATGGAAAACGGTGTAACAAGGGTGAACACTATCCCATATCACCAGCTCACCGTCTTTCAT
TGCCATACGAAATTCCGGATGAGCATTCATCAGGCGGGCAAGAATGTGAATAAAGGCCGGATAAAACTTG
TGCTTATTTTTCTTTACGGTCTTTAAAAAGGCCGTAATATCCAGCTGAACGGTCTGGTTATAGGTACATT
GAGCAACTGACTGAAATGCCTCAAAATGTTCTTTACGATGCCATTGGGATATATCAACGGTGGTATATCC
AGTGATTTTTTTCTCCATTTTAGCTTCCTTAGCTCCTGAAAATCTCGATAACTCAAAAAATACGCCCGGT
AGTGATCTTATTTCATTATGGTGAAAGTTGGAACCTCTTACGTGCCCGATCAACTCGAGTGCCACCTGAC
GTCTAAGAAACCATTATTATCATGACATTAACCTATAAAAATAGGCGTATCACGAGGCAGAATTTCAGAT
AAAAAAAATCCTTAGCTTTCGCTAAGGATGATTTCTGGAATTCGCGGCCGCTTCTAGAGCGATGAGTGGT
CTCGCGCTAGACGGAGACGAGACTGAGACCACTCATCGCGACTAGTAGCGGCCGCTGCAGTCCGGCAAAA
AAGGGCAAGGTGTCACCACCCTGCCCTTTTTCTTTAAAACCGAAAAGATTACTTCGCGTTATGCAGGCTT
CCTCGCTCACTGACTCGCTGCGCTCGGTCGTTCGGCTGCGGCGAGCGGTATCAGCTCACTCAAAGGCGGT
AATACGGTTATCCACAGAATCAGGGGATAACGCAGGAAAGAACATGTGAGCAAAAGGCCAGCAAAAGGCC
AGGAACCGTAAAAAGGCCGCGTTGCTGGCGTTTTTCCACAGGCTCCGCCCCCCTGACGAGCATCACAAAA
ATCGACGCTCAAGTCAGAGGTGGCGAAACCCGACAGGACTATAAAGATACCAGGCGTTTCCCCCTGGAAG
CTCCCTCGTGCGCTCTCCTGTTCCGACCCTGCCGCTTACCGGATACCTGTCCGCCTTTCTCCCTTCGGGA
AGCGTGGCGCTTTCTCATAGCTCACGCTGTAGGTATCTCAGTTCGGTGTAGGTCGTTCGCTCCAAGCTGG
GCTGTGTGCACGAACCCCCCGTTCAGCCCGACCGCTGCGCCTTATCCGGTAACTATCGTCTTGAGTCCAA
CCCGGTAAGACACGACTTATCGCCACTGGCAGCAGCCACTGGTAACAGGATTAGCAGAGCGAGGTATGTA
GGCGGTGCTACAGAGTTCTTGAAGTGGTGGCCTAACTACGGCTACACTAGAAGAACAGTATTTGGTATCT
GCGCTCTGCTGAAGCCAGTTACCTTCGGAAAAAGAGTTGGTAGCTCTTGATCCGGCAAACAAACCACCGC
TGGTAGCGGTGGTTTTTTTGTTTGCAAGCAGCAGATTACGCGCAGAAAAAAAGGATCTCAAGAAGATCCT
TTGATCTTTTCTACGGGGTCTGACGCTCAGTGGAACGAAAACTCACGTTAAGGGATTTTGGTCATGAGAT
TATCAAAAAGGATCTTCACCTAGATCCTTTTAAATTAAAAATGAAGTTTTAAATCAATCTAAAGTATATA
TGAGTAAACTTGGTCTGACAGCTCGAGGCTTGGATTCTCACCAATAAAAAACGCCCGGCGGCAACCGAGC
GTTCTGAACAAATCCAGATGGAGTTCTGAGGTCATTACTGGATCTATCAACAGGAGTCCAAGCGAGCTCG
ATATCAAATTACGCCCCGCC
Features (pLannotate 1.2.2; 8 found; start..end, strand, type, name):
    649..746     -  promoter       cat promoter: promoter of the E. coli cat gene encoding chloramphenicol acetyltransferase
    832..875     -  terminator     bacterial terminator: putative bacterial transcription terminator
    878..899     +  misc_feature   BioBrick prefix: BioBrick prefix for parts that do not start with "ATG"
    951..970     +  misc_feature   BioBrick suffix: universal suffix for all parts
    971..1028    +  terminator     his operon terminator: This putative transcriptin terminator from the E. coli his operon has a 2-bp deletion introduced during synthesis. Its efficiency has not been determined.
   1223..1811    -  rep_origin     ori: high-copy-number ColE1/pMB1/pBR322/pUC origin of replication
   1994..2088    -  terminator     lambda t0 terminator: transcription terminator from phage lambda
   2112..648     -  CDS            cat (across the origin): CAT_ECOLX - Experimental evidence at protein level: Swiss-Prot protein existence level 1. This enzyme is an effector of chloramphenicol resistance in bacteria. From Escherichia coli. This protein is used as a marker in many commonly used cloning vectors, such as pACYC184.
