[The description below was written by a language model from this plasmid's Addgene catalogue record and pLannotate feature annotations shown in this document.]
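Description:
pME_G_0_6_027_3C7SF is a small synthetic-biology part plasmid (about 2.1 kb in the sequenced record) from a modular cloning toolkit developed for engineering the Chlamydomonas chloroplast. It is built on the pME_Cp_UAV_GFP backbone, and it is maintained in E. coli rather than acting as an expression construct itself. Propagation relies on a high-copy ColE1/pUC-type origin. Selection is by chloramphenicol, through the E. coli cat gene (chloramphenicol acetyltransferase) driven by its native cat promoter and followed by the phage lambda t0 terminator.

The payload is a 19 bp synthetic sequence, 3C7SF, described as the 3' Connector 7 Short Forward part for the M2 position. It was inserted through BsaI sites that were destroyed during cloning, which is typical of Golden Gate-style assembly with type IIS enzymes. In the feature table the cloning region lies between a BioBrick prefix and suffix. It is insulated on either side by a putative bacterial terminator and a his operon terminator, which limit transcriptional read-through from the backbone. The connector is too short to be annotated as a feature, and no promoter, coding sequence or reporter is associated with it. No GFP sequence appears in the annotation despite the backbone's name, consistent with a GFP placeholder having been replaced by the insert, although the record does not say so.

According to the record, the connector dictates position in level 2 assembly. It therefore serves as a positional linker that determines where a lower-level module is placed when several are combined into a multigene construct.
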