Addgene plasmid #235955: pME_G_0_6_027_3C7SF
Purpose: 3' Connector 7 Short Forward in the M2 position used to dictate position for lvl2 assembly
Depositing lab: Tobias Erb. Depositing organization: Max Planck Institute for Terrestrial Microbiology. Publication: A modular high-throughput approach for advancing synthetic biology in the chloroplast of Chlamydomonas. Inckemann RM, Chotel T, Burgis M, Brinkmann CK, Andreas L, Baumann J, Sharma P, Klose M, Barrett J, Ries F, Paczia N, Glatter T, Mackinder LCM, Willmund F, Erb TJ. Nat Plants. 2025 Nov;11(11):2332-2349. doi: 10.1038/s41477-025-02126-2. Epub 2025 Nov 3. PubMed 41184475.
Backbone
  Vector backbone: pME_Cp_UAV_GFP
  Backbone size w/o insert (bp): 2101
  Vector type: Synthetic Biology
Growth in bacteria
  Bacterial resistance: Chloramphenicol, 25 μg/mL
  Growth temperature: 37°C
  Growth strain: DH5alpha
  Copy number: High Copy
Gene/Insert
  Gene/Insert name: 3C7SF
  Species: Synthetic
  Insert size (bp): 19
  Cloning method: Restriction Enzyme; 5′ cloning site BsaI (destroyed during cloning); 3′ cloning site BsaI (destroyed during cloning)
  Sequencing primers: 5′ CGTATCACGAGGCAGAATTTC; 3′ CCTGCATAACGCGAAGTAATC
Terms and licenses: Academic/Nonprofit Terms; Industry Terms: Not Available to Industry
Depositor comments: Please visit https://doi.org/10.1101/2024.05.08.593163 for bioRxiv preprint.
How to cite: pME_G_0_6_027_3C7SF was a gift from Tobias Erb (Addgene plasmid # 235955 ; http://n2t.net/addgene:235955 ; RRID:Addgene_235955)
